Addgene plasmid #219400: pNF02-mLychee
Purpose: Constitutive expression of mLychee in E. coli
Depositing lab: Christian Lesterlin. Depositing organization: CNRS UMR 5086, Institut de Biologie et Chimie des Proteines. Publication: A palette of bright and photostable monomeric fluorescent proteins for bacterial time-lapse imaging. Fraikin N, Couturier A, Mercier R, Lesterlin C. Sci Adv. 2025 Apr 18;11(16):eads6201. doi: 10.1126/sciadv.ads6201. Epub 2025 Apr 16. PubMed 40238862.
Backbone
  Vector backbone: pNF02
  Backbone size w/o insert (bp): 6548
  Total vector size (bp): 7253
  Vector type: Bacterial Expression
Growth in bacteria
  Bacterial resistance: Chloramphenicol, 25 μg/mL
  Growth temperature: 37°C
  Growth strain: DH5alpha
  Growth instructions: Use 15µg/ml chloramphenicol
  Copy number: Low Copy
Gene/Insert
  Gene/Insert name: mLychee (alt name: mLy)
  Species: Discosoma sp.
  Insert size (bp): 705
  Promoter: proDp
  Cloning method: Gibson Cloning
  Sequencing primers: 5′ CCACAACGGTTTCCCTCTAC
Terms and licenses: Academic/Nonprofit Terms; Industry Terms: Not Available to Industry
How to cite: pNF02-mLychee was a gift from Christian Lesterlin (Addgene plasmid # 219400 ; http://n2t.net/addgene:219400 ; RRID:Addgene_219400)
