[The description below was written by a language model from this plasmid's Addgene catalogue record and pLannotate feature annotations shown in this document.]
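Description:
pNF02-mLychee is a low-copy bacterial expression plasmid of about 7.25 kb, built for constitutive production of the red fluorescent protein mLychee in E. coli. The pNF02 backbone is a mini-F replicon. The feature table shows the F plasmid ori2 (oriS) origin with the repE replication initiator and the incC incompatibility region, together with the complete sopA/sopB/sopC partitioning system. Together these elements keep the plasmid at a very low copy number and segregate it actively to daughter cells. A fragment of the F resolvase gene resD is also detected. Selection is by chloramphenicol, through a cat gene (CmR) driven by its own promoter.

The payload is a roughly 705 bp mLychee (mLy) coding sequence of Discosoma sp. lineage, inserted by Gibson cloning. The automated annotation labels this open reading frame as mApple, which probably reflects sequence similarity to a related Discosoma-derived red protein rather than a different insert. The annotated span is also slightly longer than the stated insert size. The catalogue gives the promoter as proDp, but this element is not annotated in the feature table. A phage T7 early terminator (T7Te) follows the open reading frame. The short upstream hits to a Plasmodium protein and to sspB, and the small tet promoter fragment near the end of the record, are brief partial matches and may be annotation artefacts rather than functional parts.

The plasmid belongs to a collection of bright, photostable monomeric fluorescent proteins intended for bacterial time-lapse imaging. The associated publication title suggests it serves as a stable, low-copy source of mLychee for characterising or comparing the protein in live E. coli.
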