Features (pLannotate 1.2.2; 14 found; start..end, strand, type, name):
      5..58      +  CDS            YDH2_PLAFS (fragment): Protein predicted: Swiss-Prot protein existence level 4. From Plasmodium falciparum (isolate fcm17 / Senegal).
     65..127     +  CDS            sspB (fragment): SSPB_ECOLI - Experimental evidence at protein level: Swiss-Prot protein existence level 1. Also stimulates degradation of the N-terminus of RseA (residues 1-108, alone or in complex with sigma-E) by ClpX-ClpP in a non-ssrA-mediated fashion. From Escherichia coli (strain K12).
    209..937     +  CDS            mApple: mApple is a basic (constitutively fluorescent) red fluorescent protein published in 2008, derived from Discosoma sp.. It is reported to be a rapidly-maturing monomer with high acid sensitivity.
    962..989     +  terminator     T7Te terminator: phage T7 early transcription terminator
   1114..1587    -  misc_feature   sopC: sopC; centromere-like partitioning region of the bacterial F plasmid
   1660..2631    -  CDS            sopB: partitioning protein for the bacterial F plasmid; sopB
   2631..3806    -  CDS            sopA: partitioning protein for the bacterial F plasmid; sopA
   4132..4382    -  misc_feature   incC: incC; incompatibility region of the bacterial F plasmid
   4385..5140    -  CDS            repE: replication initiation protein for the bacterial F plasmid; repE
   5231..5450    -  rep_origin     ori2: secondary origin of replication for the bacterial F plasmid; also known as oriS
   5917..6261    -  CDS            resD (fragment): REDF_ECOLI - Also known as D. Protein inferred from homology: Swiss-Prot protein existence level 3. Acts as a repressor of transcription and as a site-specific resolvase that cleaves at the RfsF site. From Escherichia coli (strain K12).
   6377..6479    +  promoter       cat promoter: promoter of the E. coli cat gene encoding chloramphenicol acetyltransferase
   6480..7139    +  CDS            CmR: chloramphenicol acetyltransferase; cat; confers resistance to chloramphenicol
   7224..7241    -  promoter       tet promoter (fragment): E. coli promoter for tetracycline efflux protein gene
>Addgene plasmid #219400 | pNF02-mLychee | addgene full sequence | sequence record 436563 | Addgene NGS Result
GTCGACCTGTAACAGAGCATTAGCGCAAGGTGATTTTTGTATTCTTGCGCTAATTTTTTACGCGTCACAG
CTAACACCACGTCGTCCCTATCTGCTGCCCTAGGTCTATGAGTGGTTGCTGGATAACTTTACGGGCATGC
ATAAGGCTCGTATAATATATTCAGGGAGACCACAACGGTTTCCCTCTACAAATAATTTTGTTTAACTTTT
ACTAGAGAAAGAGGAGAAAGCTAGCATGGATTCAACAGAAGCAATTATTAAAGAGTTTATGCGTTTTAAA
GTGCATATGGAAGGCTCAGTTAACGGACACGAGTTTGAAATCGAGGGTGAAGGTGAAGGGCGTCCGTATG
AAGCCTTCCAGACAGCAAAACTGAAAGTAACTAAAGGCGGGCCGCTGCCGTTCGCCTGGGATATCCTGAG
CCCTCAATTCATGTATGGCAGTAAGGCCTATATCAAACACCCGGCCGACATTCCGGATTACTTCAAACAG
TCGTTTCCTGAAGGCTTCCGCTGGGAGCGTGTTATGAACTTTGAGGATGGAGGCATTATCCACGTCAATC
AGGACTCGAGCTTGCAGGACGGCGTCTTCATTTACAAAGTCAAACTGCGTGGCACAAACTTTCCACCAGA
TGGCCCGGTGATGCAGAAGCGTACTATGGGATGGGAACCCAGTGAAGAGCGCATGTACCCTGAAGACGGC
GCACTGAAGAGTGAAATCAAGAAGCGTCTGAAACTGAAAGACGGCGGTCACTACGCTGCTGAAGTAAAAA
CTACGTACAAAGCCAAGAAACCGGTGCAGCTGCCCGGTGCGTACATCGTCGATATCAAGCTGGACATTGT
CAGCCACAATGAAGACTACACTGTTGTCGAGCAGTATGAGCGTGCCGAAGGGCGTCATTCAGGTTCACAA
GGCGGCTCTGGCGGAAGTTTGTACAAGTAAGTGCACCTCTAGTATCACACTGGCTCACCTTCGGGTGGGC
CTTTCTGCGTTTATATACTAGAGAGAGAATATAAAAAGCCAGATTATTAATCCGGCTTTTTTATTATTTA
CATGTCAATACTTGCCCTTGACAGGCATTGATGGAATCGTAGTCTCACGCTGATAGTCTGATCGACAATA
CAAGTGGGACCGTGGTCCCAGACCGATAATCAGACCGACAACACGAGTGGGATCGTGGTCCCAGACTAAT
AATCAGACCGACGATACGAGTGGGACCGTGGTCCCAGACTAATAATCAGACCGACGATACGAGTGGGACC
GTGGTTCCAGACTAATAATCAGACCGACGATACGAGTGGGACCGTGGTCCCAGACTAATAATCAGACCGA
CGATACGAGTGGGACCATGGTCCCAGACTAATAATCAGACCGACGATACGAGTGGGACCGTGGTCCCAGT
CTGATTATCAGACCGACGATACGAGTGGGACCGTGGTCCCAGACTAATAATCAGACCGACGATACGAGTG
GGACCGTGGTCCCAAACTAATAATCAGACCGACGATACGAGTGGGACCGTGGTCCCAGTCTGATTATCAG
ACCGACGATACAAGTGGAACAGTGGGCCCAGAGAGAATATTCAGGCCAGTTATGCTTTCTGGCCTGTAAC
AAAGGACATTAAGTAAAGACAGATAAACGTAGACTAAAACGTGGTCGCATCAGGGTGCTGGCTTTTCAAG
TTCCTTAAGAATGGCCTCAATTTTCTCTATACACTCAGTTGGAACACGAGACCTGTCCAGGTTAAGCACC
ATTTTATCGCCCTTATACAATACTGTCGCTCCAGGAGCAAACTGATGTCGTGAGCTTAAACTAGTTCTTG
ATGCAGATGACGTTTTAAGCACAGAAGTTAAAAGAGTGATAACTTCTTCAGCTTCAAATATCACCCCAGC
TTTTTTCTGCTCATGAAGGTTAGATGCCTGCTGCTTAAGTAATTCCTCTTTATCTGTAAAGGCTTTTTGA
AGTGCATCACCTGACCGGGCAGATAGTTCACCGGGGTGAGAAAAAAGAGCAACAACTGATTTAGGCAATT
TGGCGGTGTTGATACAGCGGGTAATAATCTTACGTGAAATATTTTCCGCATCAGCCAGCGCAGAAATATT
TCCAGCAAATTCATTCTGCAATCGGCTTGCATAACGCTGACCACGTTCATAAGCACTTGTTGGGCGATAA
TCGTTACCCAATCTGGATAATGCAGCCATCTGCTCATCATCCAGCTCGCCAACCAGAACACGATAATCAC
TTTCGGTAAGTGCAGCAGCTTTACGACGGCGACTCCCATCGGCAATTTCTATGACACCAGATACTCTTCG
ACCGAACGCCGGTGTCTGTTGACCAGTCAGTAGAAAAGAAGGGATGAGATCATCCAGTGCGTCCTCAGTA
AGCAGCTCCTGGTCACGTTCATTACCTGACCATACCCGAGAGGTCTTCTCAACACTATCACCCCGGAGCA
CTTCAAGAGTAAACTTCACATCCCGACCACATACAGGCAAAGTAATGGCATTACCGCGAGCCATTACTCC
TACGCGCGCAATTAACGAATCCACCATCGGGGCAGCTGGTGTCGATAACGAAGTATCTTCAACCGGTTGA
GTATTGAGCGTATGTTTTGGAATAACAGGCGCACGCTTCATTATCTAATCTCCCAGCGTGGTTTAATCAG
ACGATCGAAAATTTCATTGCAGACAGGTTCCCAAATAGAAAGAGCATTTCTCCAGGCACCAGTTGAAGAG
CGTTGATCAATGGCCTGTTCAAAAACAGTTCTCATCCGGATCTGACCTTTACCAACTTCATCCGTTTCAC
GTACAACATTTTTTAGAACCATGCTTCCCCAGGCATCCCGAATTTGCTCCTCCATCCACGGGGACTGAGA
GCCATTACTATTGCTGTATTTGGTAAGCAAAATACGTACATCAGGCTCGAACCCTTTAAGATCAACGTTC
TTGAGCAGATCACGAAGCATATCGAAAAACTGCAGTGCGGAGGTGTAGTCAAACAACTCAGCAGGCGTGG
GAACAATCAGCACATCAGCAGCACATACGACATTAATCGTGCCGATACCCAGGTTAGGCGCGCTGTCAAT
AACTATGACATCATAGTCATGAGCAACAGTTTCAATGGCCAGTCGGAGCATCAGGTGTGGATCGGTGGGC
AGTTTACCTTCATCAAATTTGCCCATTAACTCAGTTTCAATACGGTGCAGAGCCAGACAGGAAGGAATAA
TGTCAAGCCCCGGCCAGCAAGTGGGCTTTATTGCATAAGTGACATCGTCCCTTTCCCCAAGATAGAAAGG
CAGGAGAGTGTCTTCTGCATGAATATGAAGATCTGGTACCCATCCGTGATACATTGAGGCTGTTCCCTGG
GGGTCGTTACCTTCCACGAGCAAAACACGTAGCCCCTTCAGAGCCAGATCCTGAGCAAGATGAACAGAAA
CTGAGGTTTTGTAAACGCCACCTTTATGGGCAGCAACCCCGATCACCGGTGGAAATACGTCTTCAGCACG
TCGCAATCGCGTACCAAACACATCACGCATATGATTAATTTGTTCAATTGTATAACCAACACGTTGCTCA
ACCCGTCCTCGAATTTCCATATCCGGGTGCGGTAGTCGCCCTGCTTTCTCGGCATCTCTGATAGCCTGAG
AAGAAACCCCAACTAAATCCGCTGCTTCACCTATTCTCCAGCGCCGGGTTATTTTCCTCGCTTCCGGGCT
GTCATCATTAAACTGTGCAATGGCGATAGCCTTCGTCATTTCATGACCAGCGTTTATGCACTGGTTAAGT
GTTTCCATGAGTTTCATTCTGAACATCCTTTAATCATTGCTTTGCGTTTTTTTATTAAATCTTGCAATTT
ACTGCAAAGCAACAACAAAATCGCAAAGTCATCAAAAAACCGCAAAGTTGTTTAAAATAAGAGCAACACT
ACAAAAGGAGATAAGAAGAGCACATACCTCAGTCACTTATTATCACTAGCGCTCGCCGCAGCCGTGTAAC
CGAGCATAGCGAGCGAACTGGCGAGGAAGCAAAGAAGAACTGTTCTGTCAGATAGCTCTTACGCTCAGCG
CAAGAAGAAATATCCACCGTGGGAAAAACTCCAGGTAGAGGTACACACGCGGATAGCCAATTCAGAGTAA
TAAACTGTGATAATCAACCCTCATCAATGATGACGAACTAACCCCCGATATCAGGTCACATGACGAAGGG
AAAGAGAAGGAAATCAACTGTGACAAACTGCCCTCAAATTTGGCTTCCTTAAAAATTACAGTTCAAAAAG
TATGAGAAAATCCATGCAGGCTGAAGGAAACAGCAAAACTGTGACAAATTACCCTCAGTAGGTCAGAACA
AATGTGACGAACCACCCTCAAATCTGTGACAGATAACCCTCAGACTATCCTGTCGTCATGGAAGTGATAT
CGCGGAAGGAAAATACGATATGAGTCGTCTGGCGGCCTTTCTTTTTCTCAATGTATGAGAGGCGCATTGG
AGTTCTGCTGTTGATCTCATTAACACAGACCTGCAGGAAGCGGCGGCGGAAGTCAGGCATACGCTGGTAA
CTTTGAGGCAGCTGGTAACGCTCTATGATCCAGTCGATTTTCAGAGAGACGATGCCTGAGCCATCCGGCT
TACGATACTGACACAGGGATTCGTATAAACGCATGGCATACGGATTGGTGATTTCTTTTGTTTCACTAAG
CCGAAACTGCGTAAACCGGTTCTGTAACCCGATAAAGAAGGGAATGAGATATGGGTTGATATGTACACTG
TAAAGCCCTCTGGATGGACTGTGCGCACGTTTGATAAACCAAGGAAAAGATTCATAGCCTTTTTCATCGC
CGGCATCCTCTTCAGGGCGATAAAAAACCACTTCCTTCCCCGCGAAACTCTTCAATGCCTGCCGTATATC
CTTACTGGCTTCCGCAGAGGTCAATCCGAATATTTCAGCATATTTAGCAACATGGATCTCGCAGATACCG
TCATGTTCCTGTAGGGTGCCATCAGATTTTCTGATCTGGTCAACGAACAGATACAGCATACGTTTTTGAT
CCCGGGAGAGACTATATGCCGCCTCAGTGAGGTCGTTTGACTGGACGATTCGCGGGCTATTTTTACGTTT
CTTGTGATTGATAACCGCTGTTTCCGCCATGACAGATCCATGTGAAGTGTGACAAGTTTTTAGATTGTCA
CACTAAATAAAAAAGAGTCAATAAGCAGGGATAACTTTGTGAAAAAACAGCTTCTTCTGAGGGCAATTTG
TCACAGGGTTAAGGGCAATTTGTCACAGACAGGACTGTCATTTGAGGGTGATTTGTCACACTGAAAGGGC
AATTTGTCACAACACCTTCTCTAGAACCAGCATGGATAAAGGCCTACAAGGCGCTCTAAAAAAGAAGATC
TAAAAACTATAAAAAAAATAATTATAAAAATATCCCCGTGGATAAGTGGATAACCCCAAGGGAAGTTTTT
TCAGGCATCGTGTGTAAGCAGAATATATAAGTGCTGTTCCCTGGTGCTTCCTCGCTCACTCGAGGGCTTC
GCCCTGTCGCTCGACTGCGGCGAGCACTACTGGCTGTAAAAGGACAGACCACATCATGGTTCTGTGTTCA
TTAGGTTGTTCTGTCCATTGCTGACATAATCCGCTCCACTTCAACGTAACACCGCACGAAGATTTCTATT
GTTCCTGAAGGCATATTCAAATCGTTTTCGTTACCGCTTGCAGGCATCATGACAGAACACTACTTCCTAT
AAACGCTACACAGGCTCCTGAGATTAATAATGCGGATCTCTACGATAATGGGAGATTTTCCCGACTGTTT
CGTTCGCTTCTCAGTGGATAACAGCCAGCTTCTCTGTTTAACAGACAAAAACAGCATATCCACTCAGTTC
CACATTTCCATATAAAGGCCAAGGCATTTATTCTCAGGATAATTGTTTCAGCATCGCAACCGCATCAGAC
TCCGGCATCGCAAACTGCACCCGGTGCCGGGCAGCCACATCCAGCGCAAAAACCTTCGTGTAGACTTCCG
TTGAACTGATGGACTTATGTCCCATCAGGCTTTGCAGAACTTTCAGCGGTATACCGGCATACAGCATGTG
CATCGCATAGGAATGGCGGAACGTATGTGGTGTGACCGGAACAGAGAACGTCACACCGTCAGCAGCAGCG
GCGGCAACCGCCTCCCCAATCCAGGTCCTGACCGTTCTGTCCGTCACTTCCCAGATCCGCGCTTTCTCTG
TCCTTCCTGTGCGACGGTTACGCCGCTCCATGAGCTTATCGCGAATAAATACCTGTGACGGAAGATCACT
TCGCAGAATAAATAAATCCTGGTGTCCCTGTTGATACCGGGAAGCCCTGGGCCAACTTTTGGCGAAAATG
AGACGTTGATCGGCACGTAAGAGGTTCCAACTTTCACCATAATGAAATAAGATCACTACCGGGCGTATTT
TTTGAGTTATCGAGATTTTCAGGAGCTAAGGAAGCTAAAATGGAGAAAAAAATCACTGGATATACCACCG
TTGATATATCCCAATGGCATCGTAAAGAACATTTTGAGGCATTTCAGTCAGTTGCTCAATGTACCTATAA
CCAGACCGTTCAGCTGGATATTACGGCCTTTTTAAAGACCGTAAAGAAAAATAAGCACAAGTTTTATCCG
GCCTTTATTCACATTCTTGCCCGCCTGATGAATGCTCATCCGGAATTCCGTATGGCAATGAAAGACGGTG
AGCTGGTGATATGGGATAGTGTTCACCCTTGTTACACCGTTTTCCATGAGCAAACTGAAACGTTTTCATC
GCTCTGGAGTGAATACCACGACGATTTCCGGCAGTTTCTACACATATATTCGCAAGATGTGGCGTGTTAC
GGTGAAAACCTGGCCTATTTCCCTAAAGGGTTTATTGAGAATATGTTTTTCGTCTCAGCCAATCCCTGGG
TGAGTTTCACCAGTTTTGATTTAAACGTGGCCAATATGGACAACTTCTTCGCCCCCGTTTTCACCATGGG
CAAATATTATACGCAAGGCGACAAGGTGCTGATGCCGCTGGCGATTCAGGTTCATCATGCCGTTTGTGAT
GGCTTCCATGTCGGCAGAATGCTTAATGAATTACAACAGTACTGCGATGAGTGGCAGGGCGGGGCGTAAT
TTTTTTAAGGCAGTTATTGGTGCCCTTAAACGCCTGGTTGCTACGCCTGAATAAGTGATAATAAGCGGAT
GAATGGCAGAAATTCGATGATAAGCTGTCAAACATGAGAATTG
